>Addgene plasmid #13405 | pFbx15(-73/+114)-Luc | addgene partial sequence | sequence record 19782 | RVprimer3 5'-CTAGCAAAATAGGCTGTCCC-3'
TTTCTCTTCGATAGGACCGGTCTAGATTGAATTCGCCCTTTGTACACCTTTAATCTGGGCCCTAACTTCT
TTTGGAGACTATATAAGGACATCTTCGCCTGCTTCCACTTACTTGCCTGTCCAAGATCTGTTGGAATCTG
CTTCTACAGAAGACCAGCTGAAACAAATAGCTTCGTGGGACTGAGCACAACTACTAGATTCTTGGACTTC
CGTTCACAGCTGCCAATTCAATCTAGACCGGTACCGAGCTCTTACGCGTGCTAGCCCGGGCTCGAGATCT
GCGATCTAAGTAAGCTTGGCATTCCGGTACTGTTGGTAAAGCCACCATGGAAGACGCCAAAAACATAAAG
AAAGGCCCGGCGCCATTCTATCCGCTGGAAGATGGAACCGCTGGAGAGCAACTGCATAAGGCTATGAAGA
GATACGCCCTGGTTCCTGGAACAATTGCTTTTACAGATGCACATATCGAGGTGGACATCACTTACGCTGA
GTACTTCGAAATGTCCGTTCGGTTGGCAGAAGCTATGAAACGATATGGGCTGAATACAAATCACAGAATC
GTCGTATGCAGTGAAAACTCTCTTCAATTCTTTATGCCGGTGTTGGGCGCGTTATTTATCGGAGTTGCAG
TTGCGCCCGCGAACGACATTTATAATGAACGTGAATTGCTCAACAGTATGGGCATTTCGCAGCCTACCGT
GGTGTTCGTTTCCAAAAAGGGGTTGCAAAAAATTTTGAACGTGCAAAAAAAGCTCCCAATCATCCAAAAA
ATTATTATCATGGATTCTAAAACGGATTACCAGGGATTTCAGTCGATGTACACGTTCGTCACATCTCATC
TACCTCCCGGTTTAATGAATA
