[The description below was written by a language model from this plasmid's Addgene catalogue record.]
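Description:
pFbx15(-73/+114)-Luc is a luciferase reporter plasmid for mammalian cells, built on the pGV-BM2 backbone (about 4.8 kb without the insert). It is maintained in E. coli as a high-copy plasmid under ampicillin selection. The record does not list the origin of replication or any mammalian selection marker, and no feature table is provided, so the detailed layout of the backbone cannot be described beyond its classification as a luciferase reporter vector.

The insert is a 187 bp fragment from the upstream region of the mouse Fbx15 gene. The construct name indicates that it spans positions -73 to +114, presumably numbered relative to the transcription start site. It was cloned by restriction digestion, with an EcoRI site retained at the 5′ junction and a MunI site at the 3′ junction that was destroyed during ligation. In a reporter of this type, the cloned genomic fragment is placed upstream of the luciferase coding sequence, so light output reflects the transcriptional activity of that fragment. The record does not say whether the backbone contributes a minimal promoter of its own, nor which luciferase it encodes.

The coordinate-based name suggests that this plasmid is one of a set of constructs used to map regulatory sequences in the Fbx15 locus. This fits the associated study, which identified Fbx15 as a target of the pluripotency factor Oct3/4 in embryonic stem cells. Its typical use would be transient transfection followed by luciferase assays to test how much promoter activity this short proximal region retains and whether that activity depends on cell type or on particular transcription factors.
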