Addgene plasmid #13405: pFbx15(-73/+114)-Luc
Depositing lab: Shinya Yamanaka. Depositing organization: Kyoto University, Center for iPS Cell Research and Application. Publication: Fbx15 is a novel target of Oct3/4 but is dispensable for embryonic stem cell self-renewal and mouse development. Tokuzawa Y, Kaiho E, Maruyama M, Takahashi K, Mitsui K, Maeda M, Niwa H, Yamanaka S. Mol Cell Biol. 2003 Apr . 23(8):2699-708. 10.1128/MCB.23.8.2699-2708.2003 PubMed 12665572.
Backbone
  Vector backbone: pGV-BM2
  Backbone size w/o insert (bp): 4800
  Vector type: Mammalian Expression, Luciferase
Growth in bacteria
  Bacterial resistance: Ampicillin, 100 μg/mL
  Growth temperature: 37°C
  Growth strain: DH5alpha
  Copy number: High Copy
Gene/Insert
  Gene/Insert name: Upstream region of mouse Fbx15 gene
  Species: M. musculus (mouse)
  Insert size (bp): 187
  Cloning method: Restriction Enzyme; 5′ cloning site EcoRI (not destroyed); 3′ cloning site MunI (destroyed during cloning)
  Sequencing primers: 5′ pGV-2U
Terms and licenses: Academic/Nonprofit Terms; Industry Terms: Not Available to Industry
Depositor comments: The sequence of primer pGV-2U is ACT AAC ATA CGC TCT CCA TCA A.
How to cite: pFbx15(-73/+114)-Luc was a gift from Shinya Yamanaka (Addgene plasmid # 13405 ; http://n2t.net/addgene:13405 ; RRID:Addgene_13405)
